>Addgene plasmid #37098 | pBS-Foxd3 in situ | addgene partial sequence | sequence record 47781 | T3 5'-GCAATTAACCCTCACTAAAGG-3'
CATATATAAACAGACTTTTATAATACAATGACACTTCGCCTTTTTGAAAAATTTTTTTTGGATTTAAAAT
CTCCCAACGTCTTTATACATTCTTTTTCTCAGATAAAACTGCGCAGAGTGAACCTTCAAAAAAATATGAA
AGTTCAAAGCTCTAAATCTACTGAATTGCTTTTTATTTTCTTAAAAAAATAAAAACCCCAAAAGGAAAGT
CAATGATTTTTATACAAATATGTACAAAGAATGTTCCTCCCACCCCCACAGTACTGAGAACACAGGCGCC
GTCGGGGTGCATTTTTGGAAATTCGGTTATCAGTTTTACCTGTACGGAAAGTTATTCCCAGCGGACGCGG
GTTGAGTTTGCTCCGCCAGCTTAGGTGAGTGAGGGGATGGAGGCCGCTGT
