>Addgene plasmid #37098 | pBS-Foxd3 in situ | addgene partial sequence | sequence record 49489 | T7 5'-TAATACGACTCACTATAGGG-3'
GCGGCCGCTCTAGAACTAGTGGATCCGCGGCGCCCGGGGGCTCGGCTGGGGGTGGTGGGAGCGGCGGCGG
AGCCGGGGGTGGCGGGGGCAGTGGGGGCGGCGGCGGCGCGCAATCCTTCCTGCGGCCGCCCGGGACTGTG
CAGTCGGCTGCGCTCATGGCCACGCACCAGCCCCTGTCGCTGAGCCGGACGACTGCCACCATC
