[The description below was written by a language model from this plasmid's Addgene catalogue record.]
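Description:
pBS-Foxd3 in situ is a small bacterial cloning plasmid built on the pBS (Bluescript-type) backbone and catalogued as a template for making in situ hybridization probes. The backbone is listed at about 2.9 kb and the complete plasmid at about 3.5 kb. It is propagated in E. coli under ampicillin selection; the record gives the copy number as unknown, and no feature table is provided, so the origin of replication and other backbone elements are not itemised.

The insert is a 558 bp fragment of mouse Foxd3, a winged helix/forkhead transcription factor also known as Hfh2 or Genesis. The record does not say which part of the transcript the fragment covers, how it was cloned, or in which orientation it sits. The listed sequencing primers are T3 on the 5′ side and T7 on the 3′ side, which is consistent with the usual Bluescript arrangement in which opposing phage RNA polymerase promoters flank the cloning site. In such vectors the plasmid is linearised on one side of the insert and transcribed in vitro from the opposite promoter to produce labelled sense or antisense riboprobes. Which polymerase yields the antisense probe is not stated and would need to be confirmed from the insert orientation.

There is no eukaryotic promoter, tag or reporter described, so the construct is not an expression vector. Its purpose is detection of Foxd3 mRNA in tissue, in keeping with the associated study of this gene's expression in neural crest and spinal cord during mouse development.
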