Addgene plasmid #37098: pBS-Foxd3 in situ
Depositing lab: Patricia Labosky. Depositing organization: University of Pennsylvania. Publication: The winged helix transcription factor Hfh2 is expressed in neural crest and spinal cord during mouse development. Labosky PA, Kaestner KH. Mech Dev. 1998 Aug;76(1-2):185-90. 10.1016/S0925-4773(98)00105-1 PubMed 9767163.
Backbone
  Vector backbone: pBS
  Backbone manufacturer: Stratgene
  Backbone size w/o insert (bp): 2900
  Total vector size (bp): 3500
  Vector type: In situ hybridization probe
Growth in bacteria
  Bacterial resistance: Ampicillin, 100 μg/mL
  Growth temperature: 37°C
  Growth strain: DH5alpha
  Copy number: Unknown
Gene/Insert
  Gene/Insert name: Foxd3 (alt names: Hfh2; Genesis)
  Species: M. musculus (mouse)
  Insert size (bp): 558
  GenBank ID: 1347473
  Entrez Gene: Foxd3 (a.k.a. CWH3, Gen, Genesis, Hfh2)
  Cloning method: Unknown
  Sequencing primers: 5′ T3; 3′ T7
Resource information
  A portion of this plasmid was derived from a plasmid made by: Cloned together with Klaus Kaestner.
Terms and licenses: Academic/Nonprofit Terms; Industry Terms: Not Available to Industry
How to cite: pBS-Foxd3 in situ was a gift from Patricia Labosky (Addgene plasmid # 37098 ; http://n2t.net/addgene:37098 ; RRID:Addgene_37098)
